>Addgene plasmid #217894 | pACEBac1-PSMA5-PSMA6-PSMA7 | addgene full sequence | sequence record 432154 | Addgene NGS Result
[43 nt withheld, positions 1-43]
TAATGAGCGGCCGCTTTCGAATCTAGAGCCTGCAGTCTCGACAAGCTTGTCGAGAAGTACTAGAGGATCA
TAATCAGCCATACCACATTTGTAGAGGTTTTACTTGCTTTAAAAAACCTCCCACACCTCCCCCTGAACCT
GAAACATAAAATGAATGCAATTGTTGTTGTTAACTTGTTTATTGCAGCTTATAATGGTTACAAATAAAGC
AATAGCATCACAAATTTCACAAATAAAGCATTTTTTTCACTGCATTCTAGTTGTGGTTTGTCCAAACTCA
TCAATGTATCTTATCATGTCTGGATCTGATCACTGCTTGAGCCTAGAAGATCCGGCTGCTAACAAAGCCC
GAAAGGAAGCTGAGTTGGCTGCTGCCACCGCTGAGCAATAACTATCATAACCATTTAATAAACTGGATAC
TATTGCACGTTTAAATCGACCTACTCCGGAATATTAATAGATCATGGAGATAATTAAAATGATAACCATC
TCGCAAATAAATAAGTATTTTACTGTTTTCGTAACAGTTTTGTAATAAAAAAACCTATAAATATTCCGGA
TTATTCATACCGTCCCACCATCGGGCGCGGATCCCGGTCCGAAGCGCGCGGAATTC
[738 nt withheld, positions 660-1397]
TAATGAGCGGCCGCTTTCGAATCTAGAGCCTGCAGTCTCGACAAGCTTGTCGAGAAGTACTAGAGGATCA
TAATCAGCCATACCACATTTGTAGAGGTTTTACTTGCTTTAAAAAACCTCCCACACCTCCCCCTGAACCT
GAAACATAAAATGAATGCAATTGTTGTTGTTAACTTGTTTATTGCAGCTTATAATGGTTACAAATAAAGC
AATAGCATCACAAATTTCACAAATAAAGCATTTTTTTCACTGCATTCTAGTTGTGGTTTGTCCAAACTCA
TCAATGTATCTTATCATGTCTGGATCTGATCACTGCTTGAGCCTAGAAGATCCGGCTGCTAACAAAGCCC
GAAAGGAAGCTGAGTTGGCTGCTGCCACCGCTGAGCAATAACTATCATAACCATTTAAATAAACCTAATG
ATGCCTGATGTTTAAATCGACCTACTCCGGAATATTAATAGATCATGGAGATAATTAAAATGATAACCAT
CTCGCAAATAAATAAGTATTTTACTGTTTTCGTAACAGTTTTGTAATAAAAAAACCTATAAATATTCCGG
ATTATTCATACCGTCCCACCATCGGGCGCGGATCCCGGTCCGAAGCGCGCGGAATTC
[744 nt withheld, positions 2015-2758]
TGATAAGCGGCCGCTTTCGAATCTAGAGCCTGCAGTCTCGACAAGCTTGTCGAGAAGTACTAGAGGATCA
TAATCAGCCATACCACATTTGTAGAGGTTTTACTTGCTTTAAAAAACCTCCCACACCTCCCCCTGAACCT
GAAACATAAAATGAATGCAATTGTTGTTGTTAACTTGTTTATTGCAGCTTATAATGGTTACAAATAAAGC
AATAGCATCACAAATTTCACAAATAAAGCATTTTTTTCACTGCATTCTAGTTGTGGTTTGTCCAAACTCA
TCAATGTATCTTATCATGTCTGGATCTGATCACTGCTTGAGCCTAGAAGATCCGGCTGCTAACAAAGCCC
GAAAGGAAGCTGAGTTGGCTGCTGCCACCGCTGAGCAATAACTATCATAACCCCTAGGGTATACCCATCT
AATTGGAACCAGATAAGTGAAATCTAGTTCCAAACTATTTTGTCATTTTTAATTTTCGTATTAGCTTACG
ACGCTACACCCAGTTCCCATCTATTTTGTCACTCTTCCCTAAATAATCCTTAAAAACTCCATTTCCACCC
CTCCCAGTTCCCAACTATTTTGTCCGCCCACAACCGGTTGACTTGGGTCAACTGTCAGACCAAGTTTACT
CATATATACTTTAGATTGATTTAAAACTTCATTTTTAATTTAAAAGGATCTAGGTGAAGATCCTTTTTGA
TAATCTCATGACCAAAATCCCTTAACGTGAGTTTTCGTTCCACTGAGCGTCAGACCCCGTAGAAAAGATC
AAAGGATCTTCTTGAGATCCTTTTTTTCTGCGCGTAATCTGCTGCTTGCAAACAAAAAAACCACCGCTAC
CAGCGGTGGTTTGTTTGCCGGATCAAGAGCTACCAACTCTTTTTCCGAAGGTAACTGGCTTCAGCAGAGC
GCAGATACCAAATACTGTTCTTCTAGTGTAGCCGTAGTTAGGCCACCACTTCAAGAACTCTGTAGCACCG
CCTACATACCTCGCTCTGCTAATCCTGTTACCAGTGGCTGCTGCCAGTGGCGATAAGTCGTGTCTTACCG
GGTTGGACTCAAGACGATAGTTACCGGATAAGGCGCAGCGGTCGGGCTGAACGGGGGGTTCGTGCACACA
GCCCAGCTTGGAGCGAACGACCTACACCGAACTGAGATACCTACAGCGTGAGCTATGAGAAAGCGCCACG
CTTCCCGAAGGGAGAAAGGCGGACAGGTATCCGGTAAGCGGCAGGGTCGGAACAGGAGAGCGCACGAGGG
AGCTTCCAGGGGGAAACGCCTGGTATCTTTATAGTCCTGTCGGGTTTCGCCACCTCTGACTTGAGCGTCG
ATTTTTGTGATGCTCGTCAGGGGGGCGGAGCCTATGGAAAAACGCCAGCAACGCGGCCTTTTTACGGTTC
CTGGCCTTTTGCTGGCCTTTTGCTCACATGTTCTTTCCTGCGTTATCCCCTGATTGACTTGGGTCGCTCT
TCCTGTGGATGCGCAGATGCCCTGCGTAAGCGGGTGTGGGCGGACAATAAAGTCTTAAACTGAACAAAAT
AGATCTAAACTATGACAATAAAGTCTTAAACTAGACAGAATAGTTGTAAACTGAAATCAGTCCAGTTATG
CTGTGAAAAAGCATACTGGACTTTTGTTATGGCTAAAGCAAACTCTTCATTTTCTGAAGTGCAAATTGCC
CGTCGTATTAAAGAGGGGCGTGGCCAAGGGCATGTAAAGACTATATTCGCGGCGTTGTGACAATTTACCG
AACAACTCCGCGGCCGGGAAGCCGATCTCGGCTTGAACGAATTGTTAGGTGGCGGTACTTGGGTCGATAT
CAAAGTGCATCACTTCTTCCCGTATGCCCAACTTTGTATAGAGAGCCACTGCGGGATCGTCACCGTAATC
TGCTTGCACGTAGATCACATAAGCACCAAGCGCGTTGGCCTCATGCTTGAGGAGATTGATGAGCGCGGTG
GCAATGCCCTGCCTCCGGTGCTCGCCGGAGACTGCGAGATCATAGATATAGATCTCACTACGCGGCTGCT
CAAACTTGGGCAGAACGTAAGCCGCGAGAGCGCCAACAACCGCTTCTTGGTCGAAGGCAGCAAGCGCGAT
GAATGTCTTACTACGGAGCAAGTTCCCGAGGTAATCGGAGTCCGGCTGATGTTGGGAGTAGGTGGCTACG
TCTCCGAACTCACGACCGAAAAGATCAAGAGCAGCCCGCATGGATTTGACTTGGTCAGGGCCGAGCCTAC
ATGTGCGAATGATGCCCATACTTGAGCCACCTAACTTTGTTTTAGGGCGACTGCCCTGCTGCGTAACATC
GTTGCTGCTGCGTAACATCGTTGCTGCTCCATAACATCAAACATCGACCCACGGCGTAACGCGCTTGCTG
CTTGGATGCCCGAGGCATAGACTGTACAAAAAAACAGTCATAACAAGCCATGAAAACCGCCACTGCGCCG
TTACCACCGCTGCGTTCGGTCAAGGTTCTGGACCAGTTGCGTGAGCGCATACGCTACTTGCATTACAGTT
TACGAACCGAACAGGCTTATGTCAACTGGGTTCGTGCCTTCATCCGTTTCCACGGTGTGCGTCACCCGGC
AACCTTGGGCAGCAGCGAAGTCGCCATAACTTCGTATAGCATACATTATACGAAGTTATCTGTAACTATA
ACGGTCCTAAGGTAGCGAGTTTAAACACTAGTATCGATTCGCGACCTACTCCGGAATATTAATAGATCAT
GGAGATAATTAAAATGATAACCATCTCGCAAATAAATAAGTATTTTACTGTTTTCGTAACAGTTTTGTAA
TAAAAAAACCTATAAATATTCCGGATTATTCATACCGTCCCACCATCGGGCGCGGATCCCGGTCCGAAGC
GCGCGGAATTC
[680 nt withheld, positions 5640-6319]
Features (pLannotate 1.2.2; 21 found; start..end, strand, type, name):
    109..192     +  CDS            large T antigen (fragment): large T antigen from SV40 (simian virus 40)
    215..349     +  polyA_signal   SV40 poly(A) signal: SV40 polyadenylation signal
    378..427     +  CDS            SET1 (fragment): solubility-enhancement tag derived from T7 phage gene 10B
    504..595     +  promoter       polyhedrin promoter: polh from Autographa californica; promoter for the baculovirus polyhedrin gene
    660..1397    +  CDS            PSMA6 (sequence withheld): PSA6_BOVIN - Experimental evidence at protein level: Swiss-Prot protein existence level 1. Component of the 20S core proteasome complex involved in the proteolytic degradation of most intracellular proteins. This complex plays numerous essential roles within the cell by associating with different regulatory particles. Associated with two 19S regulatory particles, forms the 26S proteasome and thus participates in the ATP- dependent degradation of ubiquitinated proteins. The 26S proteasome plays a key role in the maintenance of protein homeostasis by removing misfolded or damaged proteins that c
   1463..1546    +  CDS            large T antigen (fragment): large T antigen from SV40 (simian virus 40)
   1569..1703    +  polyA_signal   SV40 poly(A) signal: SV40 polyadenylation signal
   1732..1781    +  CDS            SET1 (fragment): solubility-enhancement tag derived from T7 phage gene 10B
   1859..1950    +  promoter       polyhedrin promoter: polh from Autographa californica; promoter for the baculovirus polyhedrin gene
   2015..2758    +  CDS            PSMA7 (sequence withheld): PSA7_HUMAN - Also known as HSPC. Experimental evidence at protein level: Swiss-Prot protein existence level 1. Component of the 20S core proteasome complex involved in the proteolytic degradation of most intracellular proteins. This complex plays numerous essential roles within the cell by associating with different regulatory particles. Associated with two 19S regulatory particles, forms the 26S proteasome and thus participates in the ATP- dependent degradation of ubiquitinated proteins. The 26S proteasome plays a key role in the maintenance of protein homeostasis by removing misfolded or dam
   2824..2907    +  CDS            large T antigen (fragment): large T antigen from SV40 (simian virus 40)
   2930..3064    +  polyA_signal   SV40 poly(A) signal: SV40 polyadenylation signal
   3093..3142    +  CDS            SET1 (fragment): solubility-enhancement tag derived from T7 phage gene 10B
   3185..3350    -  mobile_element Tn7L: mini-Tn7 element (left end of the Tn7 transposon) Tn7
   3540..4128    +  rep_origin     ori: high-copy-number ColE1/pMB1/pBR322/pUC origin of replication
   4263..4486    -  mobile_element Tn7R: mini-Tn7 element (right end of the Tn7 transposon) Tn7
   4553..5086    -  CDS            GmR: gentamycin acetyltransferase; aacC1; confers resistance to gentamycin
   5275..5303    -  promoter       Pc promoter: intI1 (promoter lies within the coding sequence); class 1 integron promoter
   5374..5407    +  protein_bind   loxP: Cre-mediated recombination occurs in the 8-bp core sequence (GCATACAT). Cre recombinase
   5484..5575    +  promoter       polyhedrin promoter: polh from Autographa californica; promoter for the baculovirus polyhedrin gene
   5640..43      +  CDS            PSMA5 (across the origin) (sequence withheld): PSA5_BOVIN - Experimental evidence at protein level: Swiss-Prot protein existence level 1. Component of the 20S core proteasome complex involved in the proteolytic degradation of most intracellular proteins. This complex plays numerous essential roles within the cell by associating with different regulatory particles. Associated with two 19S regulatory particles, forms the 26S proteasome and thus participates in the ATP- dependent degradation of ubiquitinated proteins. The 26S proteasome plays a key role in the maintenance of protein homeostasis by removing misfolded or damaged proteins that c
