[The description below was written by a language model from this plasmid's Addgene catalogue record and pLannotate feature annotations shown in this document.]
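Description:
pACEBac1-PSMA5-PSMA6-PSMA7 is a baculovirus transfer (acceptor) plasmid built on the pACEBac1 backbone for co-expressing three human 20S proteasome core particle alpha subunits in insect cells. In bacteria it replicates from a high-copy ColE1/pUC-type origin and is selected with gentamicin through the aacC1 acetyltransferase gene, driven by a class 1 integron Pc promoter. The catalogue lists about 6.35 kb, and the sequenced record is 6,319 nt.

The payload consists of three tandem, same-orientation expression cassettes. Each has its own copy of the very late baculoviral polyhedrin promoter, one open reading frame (in order PSMA5, PSMA6, PSMA7) and an SV40 polyadenylation signal. The PSMA5 and PSMA6 reading frames were matched by the annotation tool to bovine Swiss-Prot entries, which likely reflects the high conservation of these proteins, since the catalogue states all three inserts are human. The short "large T antigen" and "SET1" fragments that recur after each cassette are probably annotation hits within the repeated SV40 terminator and flanking vector sequence rather than functional coding elements. No affinity or epitope tags are annotated on any subunit.

The Tn7L and Tn7R ends bracket the gentamicin marker and the three cassettes, while the bacterial origin lies outside them. Tn7 transposition can therefore move the whole multigene unit into a bacmid to generate recombinant baculovirus. A single loxP site upstream of the first cassette allows Cre-mediated fusion with donor plasmids carrying further subunits, as in MultiBac-style assembly. The construct was deposited with a study of chaperone-mediated assembly of the human 20S proteasome, consistent with use in recombinant production of proteasome complexes or assembly intermediates.
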