Addgene plasmid #217894: pACEBac1-PSMA5-PSMA6-PSMA7
Purpose: Insect cell expression of human 20S CP proteasome subunit alpha type-5 (PSMA5), alpha type-6 (PSMA6), and alpha type-7 (PSMA7)
Depositing lab: Brenda Schulman. Depositing organization: Max Planck Institute of Biochemistry. Publication: Visualizing chaperone-mediated multistep assembly of the human 20S proteasome. Adolf F, Du J, Goodall EA, Walsh RM Jr, Rawson S, von Gronau S, Harper JW, Hanna J, Schulman BA. Nat Struct Mol Biol. 2024 Apr 10. doi: 10.1038/s41594-024-01268-9. PubMed 38600324.
Backbone
  Vector backbone: pACEBac1
  Total vector size (bp): 6351
  Vector type: Insect Expression
Growth in bacteria
  Bacterial resistance: Gentamicin, 10 μg/mL
  Growth temperature: 37°C
  Growth strain: DH5alpha
  Copy number: Unknown
Gene/Insert 1
  Gene/Insert name: PSMA5
  Species: H. sapiens (human)
  Entrez Gene: PSMA5 (a.k.a. PSC5, ZETA)
Gene/Insert 2
  Gene/Insert name: PSMA6
  Species: H. sapiens (human)
  Entrez Gene: PSMA6 (a.k.a. IOTA, PROS27, p27K)
Gene/Insert 3
  Gene/Insert name: PSMA7
  Species: H. sapiens (human)
  Entrez Gene: PSMA7 (a.k.a. C6, HEL-S-276, HSPC, RC6-1, XAPC7)
Terms and licenses: Academic/Nonprofit Terms; Industry Terms: Not Available to Industry
How to cite: pACEBac1-PSMA5-PSMA6-PSMA7 was a gift from Brenda Schulman (Addgene plasmid # 217894 ; http://n2t.net/addgene:217894 ; RRID:Addgene_217894)
